>Addgene plasmid #18470 | T4 Lysozyme A98M WT* | addgene partial sequence | sequence record 24256 | 18470 with 3primeUP 5'-GGCGTATCACGAGGCCC-3'
CCCGCTCATTAGGCGGGCTCAGATCTGCTCATGTTTGACAGCTTATCATCGATAAGCTTCGGCAATAAAT
TCTTGATATGTTTTCATATGTTTCCTTTAAATATTTTAATTAGTAATTGTCTATTCAAGTAATTGTGAAT
ATACTATCACAATTCCAAGAGAAAGTAAACAGCTTTATAGATTTTTATACGCGTCCCAAGTGCCAGTTCT
AAACGTTGTAATGACTCGTTTTGCGCGATTAGGTGTTTGATTATACCATCTACTTTTAGCTAAGTTAACT
GCTGCTTCATCCCAGCGTTTTTGTTGAAGCATACGTAAAGAGTTAGTAAATCCTGCCACACCGGTTTCTC
CCATTTGGAAAACCATATTAATCAACATAGCGCGACGAACCGCATCAAGAGAATCATAAACCGGTTTTAA
TTTAGCATTTCTCAGAATTCCGCGAACAGCAGCATCAACATCCTGATTAAAGAGTTTTTCAGCCTCATCT
TTTGTAATTACACCATTAGTATTACGCCCAATAGCTTTATCTAATTCAGATTTAGCAGCATTAAGTGATG
GACTTTTTGTAAGCAAATGACCGATGCCAATAGTGTAATAGCCTTCTGTGTCTTTATAGATTTTAAGTCT
AAGACCTTCATCTATACGTAACATTTTCAAATATATTCATAATACCTCCTAAGCATCGATGGATCCTGTT
TCCTGTGTGAAATTGTTATCCGCTCACAATTCCACACATTATACGAGCCGATGANTAATNGTCA
