[The description below was written by a language model from this plasmid's Addgene catalogue record.]
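Description:
T4 Lysozyme A98M WT* is a bacterial expression plasmid built on the pHS1403 backbone (about 5 kb without insert) that carries the bacteriophage T4 lysozyme gene (gene e), an insert of roughly 600 bp. It is maintained in E. coli as a high-copy plasmid under ampicillin selection. The record does not state the origin of replication, the promoter driving expression, or any induction system, and no feature table is available to confirm these elements. No fusion tags or reporters are listed.

The lysozyme coding region was placed in the vector by restriction cloning between BamHI at the 5′ end and HindIII at the 3′ end, and both sites remain intact, so the insert can be excised or transferred. According to the depositor's note, the BamHI site lies 27 bp from the start codon and the HindIII site 115 bp from the stop codon, so the cloned fragment includes short flanking untranslated stretches on either side of the open reading frame. The insert carries the substitution A98M, replacing alanine at position 98 with the bulkier methionine, in the "WT*" background. The record does not define WT*; in the T4 lysozyme literature the term commonly denotes the cysteine-free pseudo-wild-type protein used as a reference for mutational work.

The record gives no explicit purpose. A single-site mutant in an expression vector of this type is consistent with producing recombinant protein in E. coli for studies of how individual substitutions affect lysozyme structure, stability and folding.
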