Addgene plasmid #18470: T4 Lysozyme A98M WT*
Depositing lab: Brian Matthews. Depositing organization: University of Oregon.
Backbone
  Vector backbone: pHS1403
  Backbone size w/o insert (bp): 5000
  Vector type: Bacterial Expression
Growth in bacteria
  Bacterial resistance: Ampicillin, 100 μg/mL
  Growth temperature: 37°C
  Growth strain: DH5alpha
  Copy number: High Copy
Gene/Insert
  Gene/Insert name: T4 Lysozyme
  Species: Bacteriophage T4
  Insert size (bp): 600
  Mutation: A98M WT*
  GenBank ID: NP_049736
  Entrez Gene: e (a.k.a. T4p123)
  Cloning method: Restriction Enzyme; 5′ cloning site BamHI (not destroyed); 3′ cloning site HindIII (not destroyed)
  Sequencing primers: 5′ na; 3′ GGCGTATCACGAGGCCC
Terms and licenses: Academic/Nonprofit Terms; Industry Terms: Not Available to Industry
Depositor comments: The BamHI site is 27 bp from the ATG and the HindIII site is 115 bp from the stop.
How to cite: T4 Lysozyme A98M WT* was a gift from Brian Matthews (Addgene plasmid # 18470 ; http://n2t.net/addgene:18470 ; RRID:Addgene_18470)
